>Addgene plasmid #119873 | pXPR_sgFLNB-SK2 | addgene full sequence | sequence record 231639 | Addgene NGS Result
GAGGGCCTATTTCCCATGATTCCTTCATATTTGCATATACGATACAAGGCTGTTAGAGAGATAATTAGAA
TTAATTTGACTGTAAACACAAAGATATTAGTACAAAATACGTGACGTAGAAAGTAATAATTTCTTGGGTA
GTTTGCAGTTTTAAAATTATGTTTTAAAATGGACTATCATATGCTTACCGTAACTTGAAAGTATTTCGAT
TTCTTGGCTTTATATATCTTGTGGAAAGGACGAAACACCGCCACTGACCAGGCCACAGATGTTTTAGAGC
TAGAAATAGCAAGTTAAAATAAGGCTAGTCCGTTATCAACTTGAAAAAGTGGCACCGAGTCGGTGCTTTT
TTAAGCTTGGCGTAACTAGATCTTGAGACAAATGGCAGTATTCATCCACAATTTTAAAAGAAAAGGGGGG
ATTGGGGGGTACAGTGCAGGGGAAAGAATAGTAGACATAATAGCAACAGACATACAAACTAAAGAATTAC
AAAAACAAATTACAAAAATTCAAAATTTTCGGGTTTATTACAGGGACAGCAGAGATCCACTTTGGCGCCG
GCTCGAGGGGGCCCGGGTGCAAAGATGGATAAAGTTTTAAACAGAGAGGAATCTTTGCAGCTAATGGACC
TTCTAGGTCTTGAAAGGAGTGGGAATTGGCTCCGGTGCCCGTCAGTGGGCAGAGCGCACATCGCCCACAG
TCCCCGAGAAGTTGGGGGGAGGGGTCGGCAATTGATCCGGTGCCTAGAGAAGGTGGCGCGGGGTAAACTG
GGAAAGTGATGTCGTGTACTGGCTCCGCCTTTTTCCCGAGGGTGGGGGAGAACCGTATATAAGTGCAGTA
GTCGCCGTGAACGTTCTTTTTCGCAACGGGTTTGCCGCCAGAACACAGGTAAGTGCCGTGTGTGGTTCCC
GCGGGCCTGGCCTCTTTACGGGTTATGGCCCTTGCGTGCCTTGAATTACTTCCACCTGGCTGCAGTACGT
GATTCTTGATCCCGAGCTTCGGGTTGGAAGTGGGTGGGAGAGTTCGAGGCCTTGCGCTTAAGGAGCCCCT
TCGCCTCGTGCTTGAGTTGAGGCCTGGCCTGGGCGCTGGGGCCGCCGCGTGCGAATCTGGTGGCACCTTC
GCGCCTGTCTCGCTGCTTTCGATAAGTCTCTAGCCATTTAAAATTTTTGATGACCTGCTGCGACGCTTTT
TTTCTGGCAAGATAGTCTTGTAAATGCGGGCCAAGATCTGCACACTGGTATTTCGGTTTTTGGGGCCGCG
GGCGGCGACGGGGCCCGTGCGTCCCAGCGCACATGTTCGGCGAGGCGGGGCCTGCGAGCGCGGCCACCGA
GAATCGGACGGGGGTAGTCTCAAGCTGGCCGGCCTGCTCTGGTGCCTGGCCTCGCGCCGCCGTGTATCGC
CCCGCCCTGGGCGGCAAGGCTGGCCCGGTCGGCACCAGTTGCGTGAGCGGAAAGATGGCCGCTTCCCGGC
CCTGCTGCAGGGAGCTCAAAATGGAGGACGCGGCGCTCGGGAGAGCGGGCGGGTGAGTCACCCACACAAA
GGAAAAGGGCCTTTCCGTCCTCAGCCGTCGCTTCATGTGACTCCACGGAGTACCGGGCGCCGTCCAGGCA
CCTCGATTAGTTCTCGAGCTTTTGGAGTACGTCGTCTTTAGGTTGGGGGGAGGGGTTTTATGCGATGGAG
TTTCCCCACACTGAGTGGGTGGAGACTGAAGTTAGGCCAGCTTGGCACTTGATGTAATTCTCCTTGGAAT
TTGCCCTTTTTGAGTTTGGATCTTGGTTCATTCTCAAGCCTCAGACAGTGGTTCAAAGTTTTTTTCTTCC
ATTTCAGGTGTCGTGACGTACGGCCACCATGACCGAGTACAAGCCCACGGTGCGCCTCGCCACCCGCGAC
GACGTCCCCAGGGCCGTACGCACCCTCGCCGCCGCGTTCGCCGACTACCCCGCCACGCGCCACACCGTCG
ATCCGGACCGCCACATCGAGCGGGTCACCGAGCTGCAAGAACTCTTCCTCACGCGCGTCGGGCTCGACAT
CGGCAAGGTGTGGGTCGCGGACGACGGCGCCGCCGTGGCGGTCTGGACCACGCCGGAGAGCGTCGAAGCG
GGGGCGGTGTTCGCCGAGATCGGCCCGCGCATGGCCGAGTTGAGCGGTTCCCGGCTGGCCGCGCAGCAAC
AGATGGAAGGCCTCCTGGCGCCGCACCGGCCCAAGGAGCCCGCGTGGTTCCTGGCCACCGTCGGAGTCTC
GCCCGACCACCAGGGCAAGGGTCTGGGCAGCGCCGTCGTGCTCCCCGGAGTGGAGGCGGCCGAGCGCGCC
GGGGTGCCCGCCTTCCTGGAGACCTCCGCGCCCCGCAACCTCCCCTTCTACGAGCGGCTCGGCTTCACCG
TCACCGCCGACGTCGAGGTGCCCGAAGGACCGCGCACCTGGTGCATGACCCGCAAGCCCGGTGCCTGAAC
GCGTTAAGTCGACAATCAACCTCTGGATTACAAAATTTGTGAAAGATTGACTGGTATTCTTAACTATGTT
GCTCCTTTTACGCTATGTGGATACGCTGCTTTAATGCCTTTGTATCATGCTATTGCTTCCCGTATGGCTT
TCATTTTCTCCTCCTTGTATAAATCCTGGTTGCTGTCTCTTTATGAGGAGTTGTGGCCCGTTGTCAGGCA
ACGTGGCGTGGTGTGCACTGTGTTTGCTGACGCAACCCCCACTGGTTGGGGCATTGCCACCACCTGTCAG
CTCCTTTCCGGGACTTTCGCTTTCCCCCTCCCTATTGCCACGGCGGAACTCATCGCCGCCTGCCTTGCCC
GCTGCTGGACAGGGGCTCGGCTGTTGGGCACTGACAATTCCGTGGTGTTGTCGGGGAAATCATCGTCCTT
TCCTTGGCTGCTCGCCTGTGTTGCCACCTGGATTCTGCGCGGGACGTCCTTCTGCTACGTCCCTTCGGCC
CTCAATCCAGCGGACCTTCCTTCCCGCGGCCTGCTGCCGGCTCTGCGGCCTCTTCCGCGTCTTCGCCTTC
GCCCTCAGACGAGTCGGATCTCCCTTTGGGCCGCCTCCCCGCGTCGACTTTAAGACCAATGACTTACAAG
GCAGCTGTAGATCTTAGCCACTTTTTAAAAGAAAAGGGGGGACTGGAAGGGCTAATTCACTCCCAACGAA
GACAAGATCTGCTTTTTGCTTGTACTGGGTCTCTCTGGTTAGACCAGATCTGAGCCTGGGAGCTCTCTGG
CTAACTAGGGAACCCACTGCTTAAGCCTCAATAAAGCTTGCCTTGAGTGCTTCAAGTAGTGTGTGCCCGT
CTGTTGTGTGACTCTGGTAACTAGAGATCCCTCAGACCCTTTTAGTCAGTGTGGAAAATCTCTAGCAGTA
CGTATAGTAGTTCATGTCATCTTATTATTCAGTATTTATAACTTGCAAAGAAATGAATATCAGAGAGTGA
GAGGAACTTGTTTATTGCAGCTTATAATGGTTACAAATAAAGCAATAGCATCACAAATTTCACAAATAAA
GCATTTTTTTCACTGCATTCTAGTTGTGGTTTGTCCAAACTCATCAATGTATCTTATCATGTCTGGCTCT
AGCTATCCCGCCCCTAACTCCGCCCATCCCGCCCCTAACTCCGCCCAGTTCCGCCCATTCTCCGCCCCAT
GGCTGACTAATTTTTTTTATTTATGCAGAGGCCGAGGCCGCCTCGGCCTCTGAGCTATTCCAGAAGTAGT
GAGGAGGCTTTTTTGGAGGCCTAGGGACGTACCCAATTCGCCCTATAGTGAGTCGTATTACGCGCGCTCA
CTGGCCGTCGTTTTACAACGTCGTGACTGGGAAAACCCTGGCGTTACCCAACTTAATCGCCTTGCAGCAC
ATCCCCCTTTCGCCAGCTGGCGTAATAGCGAAGAGGCCCGCACCGATCGCCCTTCCCAACAGTTGCGCAG
CCTGAATGGCGAATGGG
[124 nt withheld, positions 3938-4061]
C
[91 nt withheld, positions 4063-4153]
A
[49 nt withheld, positions 4155-4203]
CCTTTGACGTTGGAGTCCACGTTCTTT
[37 nt withheld, positions 4231-4267]
ACCCTATCTCGGTCTATTCTTTTGATTTATAAGGGATTTTGCCGATTTCGGCCTATTGGTTAAAAAATGA
GCTGATTTAACAAAAATTTAACGCGAATTTTAACAAAATATTAACGCTTACAATTTAGGTGGCACTTTTC
GGGGAAATGTGCGCGGAACCCCTATTTGTTTATTTTTCTAAATACATTCAAATATGTATCCGCTCATGAG
ACAATAACCCTGATAAATGCTTCAATAATATTGAAAAAGGAAGAGTATGAGTATTCAACATTTCCGTGTC
GCCCTTATTCCCTTTTTTGCGGCATTTTGCCTTCCTGTTTTTGCTCACCCAGAAACGCTGGTGAAAGTAA
AAGATGCTGAAGATCAGTTGGGTGCACGAGTGGGTTACATCGAACTGGATCTCAACAGCGGTAAGATCCT
TGAGAGTTTTCGCCCCGAAGAACGTTTTCCAATGATGAGCACTTTTAAAGTTCTGCTATGTGGCGCGGTA
TTATCCCGTATTGACGCCGGGCAAGAGCAACTCGGTCGCCGCATACACTATTCTCAGAATGACTTGGTTG
AGTACTCACCAGTCACAGAAAAGCATCTTACGGATGGCATGACAGTAAGAGAATTATGCAGTGCTGCCAT
AACCATGAGTGATAACACTGCGGCCAACTTACTTCTGACAACGATCGGAGGACCGAAGGAGCTAACCGCT
TTTTTGCACAACATGGGGGATCATGTAACTCGCCTTGATCGTTGGGAACCGGAGCTGAATGAAGCCATAC
CAAACGACGAGCGTGACACCACGATGCCTGTAGCAATGGCAACAACGTTGCGCAAACTATTAACTGGCGA
ACTACTTACTCTAGCTTCCCGGCAACAATTAATAGACTGGATGGAGGCGGATAAAGTTGCAGGACCACTT
CTGCGCTCGGCCCTTCCGGCTGGCTGGTTTATTGCTGATAAATCTGGAGCCGGTGAGCGTGGGTCTCGCG
GTATCATTGCAGCACTGGGGCCAGATGGTAAGCCCTCCCGTATCGTAGTTATCTACACGACGGGGAGTCA
GGCAACTATGGATGAACGAAATAGACAGATCGCTGAGATAGGTGCCTCACTGATTAAGCATTGGTAACTG
TCAGACCAAGTTTACTCATATATACTTTAGATTGATTTAAAACTTCATTTTTAATTTAAAAGGATCTAGG
TGAAGATCCTTTTTGATAATCTCATGACCAAAATCCCTTAACGTGAGTTTTCGTTCCACTGAGCGTCAGA
CCCCGTAGAAAAGATCAAAGGATCTTCTTGAGATCCTTTTTTTCTGCGCGTAATCTGCTGCTTGCAAACA
AAAAAACCACCGCTACCAGCGGTGGTTTGTTTGCCGGATCAAGAGCTACCAACTCTTTTTCCGAAGGTAA
CTGGCTTCAGCAGAGCGCAGATACCAAATACTGTTCTTCTAGTGTAGCCGTAGTTAGGCCACCACTTCAA
GAACTCTGTAGCACCGCCTACATACCTCGCTCTGCTAATCCTGTTACCAGTGGCTGCTGCCAGTGGCGAT
AAGTCGTGTCTTACCGGGTTGGACTCAAGACGATAGTTACCGGATAAGGCGCAGCGGTCGGGCTGAACGG
GGGGTTCGTGCACACAGCCCAGCTTGGAGCGAACGACCTACACCGAACTGAGATACCTACAGCGTGAGCT
ATGAGAAAGCGCCACGCTTCCCGAAGGGAGAAAGGCGGACAGGTATCCGGTAAGCGGCAGGGTCGGAACA
GGAGAGCGCACGAGGGAGCTTCCAGGGGGAAACGCCTGGTATCTTTATAGTCCTGTCGGGTTTCGCCACC
TCTGACTTGAGCGTCGATTTTTGTGATGCTCGTCAGGGGGGCGGAGCCTATGGAAAAACGCCAGCAACGC
GGCCTTTTTACGGTTCCTGGCCTTTTGCTGGCCTTTTGCTCACATGTTCTTTCCTGCGTTATCCCCTGAT
TCTGTGGATAACCGTATTACCGCCTTTGAGTGAGCTGATACCGCTCGCCGCAGCCGAACGACCGAGCGCA
GCGAGTCAGTGAGCGAGGAAGCGGAAGAGCGCCCAATACGCAAACCGCCTCTCCCCGCGCGTTGGCCGAT
TCATTAATGCAGCTGGCACGACAGGTTTCCCGACTGGAAAGCGGGCAGTGAGCGCAACGCAATTAATGTG
AGTTAGCTCACTCATTAGGCACCCCAGGCTTTACACTTTATGCTTCCGGCTCGTATGTTGTGTGGAATTG
TGAGCGGATAACAATTTCACACAGGAAACAGCTATGACCATGATTACGCCAAGCGCGCAATTAACCCTCA
CTAAAGGGAACAAAAGCTGGAGCTGCAAGCTTAATGTAGTCTTATGCAATACTCTTGTAGTCTTGCAACA
TGGTAACGATGAGTTAGCAACATGCCTTACAAGGAGAGAAAAAGCACCGTGCATGCCGATTGGTGGAAGT
AAGGTGGTACGATCGTGCCTTATTAGGAAGGCAACAGACGGGTCTGACATGGATTGGACGAACCACTGAA
TTGCCGCATTGCAGAGATATTGTATTTAAGTGCCTAGCTCGATACATAAACGGGTCTCTCTGGTTAGACC
AGATCTGAGCCTGGGAGCTCTCTGGCTAACTAGGGAACCCACTGCTTAAGCCTCAATAAAGCTTGCCTTG
AGTGCTTCAAGTAGTGTGTGCCCGTCTGTTGTGTGACTCTGGTAACTAGAGATCCCTCAGACCCTTTTAG
TCAGTGTGGAAAATCTCTAGCAGTGGCGCCCGAACAGGGACTTGAAAGCGAAAGGGAAACCAGAGGAGCT
CTCTCGACGCAGGACTCGGCTTGCTGAAGCGCGCACGGCAAGAGGCGAGGGGCGGCGACTGGTGAGTACG
CCAAAAATTTTGACTAGCGGAGGCTAGAAGGAGAGAGATGGGTGCGAGAGCGTCAGTATTAAGCGGGGGA
GAATTAGATCGCGATGGGAAAAAATTCGGTTAAGGCCAGGGGGAAAGAAAAAATATAAATTAAAACATAT
AGTATGGGCAAGCAGGGAGCTAGAACGATTCGCAGTTAATCCTGGCCTGTTAGAAACATCAGAAGGCTGT
AGACAAATACTGGGACAGCTACAACCATCCCTTCAGACAGGATCAGAAGAACTTAGATCATTATATAATA
CAGTAGCAACCCTCTATTGTGTGCATCAAAGGATAGAGATAAAAGACACCAAGGAAGCTTTAGACAAGAT
AGAGGAAGAGCAAAACAAAAGTAAGACCACCGCACAGCAAGCGGCCGCTGATCTTCAGACCTGGAGGAGG
AGATATGAGGGACAATTGGAGAAGTGAATTATATAAATATAAAGTAGTAAAAATTGAACCATTAGGAGTA
GCACCCACCAAGGCAAAGAGAAGAGTGGTGCAGAGAGAAAAAAGAGCAGTGGGAATAGGAGCTTTGTTCC
TTGGGTTCTTGGGAGCAGCAGGAAGCACTATGGGCGCAGCGTCAATGACGCTGACGGTACAGGCCAGACA
ATTATTGTCTGGTATAGTGCAGCAGCAGAACAATTTGCTGAGGGCTATTGAGGCGCAACAGCATCTGTTG
CAACTCACAGTCTGGGGCATCAAGCAGCTCCAGGCAAGAATCCTGGCTGTGGAAAGATACCTAAAGGATC
AACAGCTCCTGGGGATTTGGGGTTGCTCTGGAAAACTCATTTGCACCACTGCTGTGCCTTGGAATGCTAG
TTGGAGTAATAAATCTCTGGAACAGATTTGGAATCACACGACCTGGATGGAGTGGGACAGAGAAATTAAC
AATTACACAAGCTTAATACACTCCTTAATTGAAGAATCGCAAAACCAGCAAGAAAAGAATGAACAAGAAT
TATTGGAATTAGATAAATGGGCAAGTTTGTGGAATTGGTTTAACATAACAAATTGGCTGTGGTATATAAA
ATTATTCATAATGATAGTAGGAGGCTTGGTAGGTTTAAGAATAGTTTTTGCTGTACTTTCTATAGTGAAT
AGAGTTAGGCAGGGATATTCACCATTATCGTTTCAGACCCACCTCCCAACCCCGAGGGGACCCAGA
Features (pLannotate 1.2.2; 29 found; start..end, strand, type, name):
      1..241     +  promoter       U6 promoter: RNA polymerase III promoter for human U6 snRNA
    271..346     +  misc_RNA       gRNA scaffold: guide RNA scaffold for the Streptococcus pyogenes CRISPR/Cas9 system
    402..519     +  misc_feature   cPPT/CTS: central polypurine tract and central termination sequence of HIV-1
    585..651     +  CDS            small t antigen (fragment): SV40 (simian virus 40) small t antigen
    677..888     +  promoter       EF-1α core promoter: core promoter for human elongation factor EF-1α
    889..1827    +  intron         EF-1α intron A: intron upstream of the start codon of human EF-1α
   1849..2448    +  CDS            PuroR (fragment): puromycin N-acetyltransferase; pac from Streptomyces; confers resistance to puromycin
   2464..3052    +  misc_feature   WPRE: woodchuck hepatitis virus posttranscriptional regulatory element
   3103..3122    +  misc_feature   cPPT/CTS (fragment): central polypurine tract and central termination sequence of HIV-1
   3124..3357    +  LTR            3' LTR (ΔU3): self-inactivating 3' long terminal repeat (LTR) from HIV-1
   3435..3556    +  polyA_signal   SV40 poly(A) signal: SV40 polyadenylation signal
   3596..3731    +  rep_origin     SV40 ori: SV40 origin of replication
   3752..3770    -  promoter       T7 promoter: promoter for bacteriophage T7 RNA polymerase
   3778..3933    +  CDS            lacZα (fragment): LacZα fragment of β-galactosidase; lacZ fragment
   3938..4366    +  rep_origin     f1 ori (sequence partly withheld): f1 bacteriophage origin of replication; arrow indicates direction of (+) strand synthesis
   4419..4523    +  promoter       AmpR promoter: bla
   4524..5384    +  CDS            AmpR: β-lactamase; bla; confers resistance to ampicillin, carbenicillin, and related antibiotics
   5555..6143    +  rep_origin     ori: high-copy-number ColE1/pMB1/pBR322/pUC origin of replication
   6326..6418    +  CDS            lacI (fragment): lac repressor; lacI; The lac repressor binds to the lac operator to inhibit transcription in E. coli. This inhibition can be relieved by adding lactose or isopropyl-β-D-thiogalactopyranoside (IPTG).
   6431..6452    +  protein_bind   CAP binding site: CAP binding activates transcription in the presence of cAMP. E. coli catabolite activator protein
   6467..6497    +  promoter       lac promoter: promoter for the E. coli lac operon
   6505..6521    +  protein_bind   lac operator: The lac repressor binds to the lac operator to inhibit transcription in E. coli. This inhibition can be relieved by adding lactose or isopropyl-β-D-thiogalactopyranoside (IPTG). lac repressor encoded by lacI
   6566..6584    +  promoter       T3 promoter: promoter for bacteriophage T3 RNA polymerase
   6612..6838    +  promoter       RSV promoter: Rous sarcoma virus enhancer/promoter
   6839..7019    +  LTR            5' LTR (truncated): truncated 5' long terminal repeat (LTR) from HIV-1
   7066..7191    +  misc_feature   HIV-1 Ψ: packaging signal of human immunodeficiency virus type 1
   7175..7538    +  CDS            HIV-1 gag (fragment): gag protein from human immunodeficiency virus 1; gag
   7684..7917    +  misc_feature   RRE: The Rev response element (RRE) of HIV-1 allows for Rev-dependent mRNA export from the nucleus to the cytoplasm.
   8294..8320    +  CDS            Rev (fragment): human immunodeficiency virus 1 (HIV-1) Rev protein; rev; enhances nuclear export of unspliced and incompletely spliced viral mRNAs
