[The description below was written by a language model from this plasmid's Addgene catalogue record and pLannotate feature annotations shown in this document.]
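Description:
pXPR_sgFLNB-SK2 is a lentiviral guide RNA expression plasmid built on the Broad Institute backbone recorded as pXRP_BRD003, carrying a single guide directed against human FLNB (filamin B). In the 8.3 kb sequence, a human U6 RNA polymerase III promoter sits directly upstream of a short gap that accommodates the 20-nt spacer, followed by the Streptococcus pyogenes Cas9 gRNA scaffold, so the transcript is a complete sgRNA. No Cas9 coding sequence is annotated, so the nuclease has to be provided separately in the target cells. A second cassette uses the EF-1α core promoter with its intron A to drive puromycin N-acetyltransferase, allowing selection of transduced mammalian cells, and a WPRE downstream enhances expression of that transcript.

The viral framework has a third-generation, self-inactivating layout: an RSV promoter fused to a truncated HIV-1 5' LTR drives genomic RNA production in packaging cells, followed by the Ψ packaging signal with a partial gag sequence, the RRE for Rev-dependent nuclear export, a cPPT/CTS, and a ΔU3 3' LTR that inactivates LTR promoter activity after integration. Outside the LTRs are an SV40 poly(A) signal and SV40 origin. The plasmid is maintained in E. coli through a high-copy ColE1/pUC-type origin and ampicillin resistance, and also carries an f1 origin along with leftover lac, T7 and T3 elements from the cloning backbone.

The stated purpose is simply gRNA expression. The associated study concerns an alternative splicing switch in FLNB in breast cancer cells, but the record does not specify which part of the gene this guide targets or what the "SK2" designation denotes.
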