Addgene plasmid #119873: pXPR_sgFLNB-SK2
Purpose: gRNA expression vector
Depositing lab: William Hahn. Depositing organization: Dana-Farber Cancer Institute. Publication: An alternative splicing switch in FLNB promotes the mesenchymal cell state in human breast cancer. Li J, Choi PS, Chaffer CL, Labella K, Hwang JH, Giacomelli AO, Kim JW, Ilic N, Doench JG, Ly SH, Dai C, Hagel K, Hong AL, Gjoerup O, Goel S, Ge JY, Root DE, Zhao JJ, Brooks AN, Weinberg RA, Hahn WC. Elife. 2018 Jul 30;7. pii: 37184. doi: 10.7554/eLife.37184. 37184 PubMed 30059005.
Backbone
  Vector backbone: pXRP_BRD003
  Backbone manufacturer: Broad Institute
  Vector type: Mammalian Expression, Lentiviral
  Selectable markers: Puromycin
Growth in bacteria
  Bacterial resistance: Ampicillin, 100 μg/mL
  Growth temperature: 37°C
  Growth strain: NEB Stable
  Copy number: High Copy
Gene/Insert
  Gene/Insert name: sgFLNB-SK2
  gRNA/shRNA sequence: CCACTGACCAGGCCACAGAT
  Species: H. sapiens (human)
  GenBank ID: NM_001457
  Entrez Gene: FLNB (a.k.a. ABP-278, ABP-280, AOI, FH1, FLN-B, FLN1L, LRS1, SCT, TABP, TAP)
  Cloning method: Unknown
  Sequencing primers: 5′ LKO.1 5'
Terms and licenses: Academic/Nonprofit Terms; Industry Terms: Not Available to Industry
How to cite: pXPR_sgFLNB-SK2 was a gift from William Hahn (Addgene plasmid # 119873 ; http://n2t.net/addgene:119873 ; RRID:Addgene_119873)
