>Addgene plasmid #119873 | pXPR_sgFLNB-SK2 | depositor partial sequence | sequence record 227302 | LKO.1 5'
CNGGGGGGGCGGGGCTCGGCCGGTTCGATTTCTTGGCTTTATATATCTTGTGGAAAGGACGAAACACCGC
CACTGACCAGGCCACAGATGTTTTAGAGCTAGAAATAGCAAGTTAAAATAAGGCTAGTCCGTTATCAACT
TGAAAAAGTGGCACCGAGTCGGTGCTTTTTTAAGCTTGGCGTAACTAGATCTTGAGACAAATGGCAGTAT
TCATCCACAATTTTAAAAGAAAAGGGGGGATTGGGGGGTACAGTGCAGGGGAAAGAATAGTAGACATAAT
AGCAACAGACATACAAACTAAAGAATTACAAAAACAAATTACAAAAATTCAAAATTTTCGGGTTTATTAC
AGGGACAGCAGAGATCCACTTTGGCGCCGGCTCGAGGGGGCCCGGGTGCAAAGATGGATAAAGTTTTAAA
CAGAGAGGAATCTTTGCAGCTAATGGACCTTCTAGGTCTTGAAAGGAGTGGGAATTGGCTCCGGTGCCCG
TCAGTGGGCAGAGCGCACATCGCCCACAGTCCCCGAGAAGTTGGGGGGAGGGGTCGGCAATTGATCCGGT
GCCTAGAGAAGGTGGCGCGGGGTAAACTGGGAAAGTGATGTCGTGTACTGGCTCCGCCTTTTTCCCGAGG
GTGGGGGAGAACCGTATATAAGTGCAGTAGTCGCCGTGAACGTTCTTTTTCGCAACGGGTTTGCCGCCAG
AACACAGGTAAGTGCCGTGTGTGGTTCCCGCGGGCCTGGCCTCTTTACGGGTTATGGCCCTTGCGTGCCT
TGAATTACTTCCACCTGGCTGCAGTACGTGATTCTTGATCCCGAGCTTCGGGTTGGAAGTGGGTGGGAGA
GTTCGAGGCCTTGCGCTTAAGGAGCCCCTTCGCCTCGTGCTTGAGTTGAGGCCTGGCCTGGGCGCTGGGG
CCGCCGCGTGCGAATCTGGTGCACCTTCGCGCCTGTCTCGCTGCTTTCGATAAGTCTCTAGCCATTTAAA
TTTTGATGACCTGCTGCGACGCTTTTTTTCTGGCAGGATAGTCTGTAAATGCGGCCAAGATCTGCACACT
GGTATTTCGGTTTTGGGCCGCGGGCGGCGACGGCCCGNGTCCAGCGCACATGTTCGCGAGGCGGGCTGCA
GCCGGCCACGAGATCGGACGGGTAGTCTCAAGCTGCGGCTGGCTGNCTGGCCTCCGCCCGCGGTATCGCC
CGCTGGCGCAAGCTGCGTTGGNNNTCGTGANAATGCNNTCGCTGCAGGACTAATGGAGAACCGCCCCTCN
AAGCNG
